>Addgene plasmid #209960 | pLP5 | addgene full sequence | sequence record 419334 | Addgene NGS Result
CGTCGGTCTCGTGAGACGCGGAAAGTGAAACGTGATTTCATGCGTCATTTTGAACATTTTGTAAATCTTA
TTTAATAATGTGTGCGGCAATTCACATTTAATTTATGAATGTTTTCTTAACATCGCGGCAACTCAAGAAA
CGGCAGGTTCGGATCTTAGCTACTAGAGAAAGAGGAGAAATACTAGATGGTTTCTAAAGGTGAAGCAGTG
ATCAAAGAATTTATGCGCTTCAAAGTTCACATGGAAGGTTCTATGAACGGCCACGAATTTGAAATTGAAG
GTGAAGGCGAAGGTCGTCCATACGAAGGTACTCAAACCGCAAAACTGAAAGTTACCAAAGGTGGTCCACT
GCCATTTTCTTGGGATATTCTGTCTCCACAATTTATGTACGGTTCTCGTGCATTTATCAAACACCCAGCA
GATATTCCAGACTACTACAAACAATCTTTTCCGGAAGGTTTCAAATGGGAACGTGTTATGAATTTTGAAG
ATGGTGGTGCAGTTACGGTTACCCAAGATACCTCTCTGGAAGATGGTACTCTGATCTACAAAGTTAAACT
GCGTGGTACTAACTTTCCACCAGATGGTCCAGTTATGCAGAAAAAAACCATGGGTTGGGAAGCATCTACC
GAACGTCTGTACCCAGAAGATGGCGTTCTGAAAGGTGATATCAAAATGGCACTGCGTCTGAAAGATGGCG
GTCGTTACCTGGCAGATTTCAAAACCACCTACAAAGCGAAAAAACCAGTTCAAATGCCAGGTGCATACAA
CGTTGATCGTAAACTGGATATTACCAGCCACAACGAAGATTACACCGTTGTTGAACAATACGAACGTTCT
GAAGGCCGTCACTCTACCGGTGGTATGGATGAACTGTACAAATAACCAGGCATCAAATAAAACGAAAGGC
TCAGTCGAAAGACTGGGCCTTTCGTTTTATCTGTTGTTTGTCGGTGAACGCTCTCTACTAGAGTCACACT
GGCTCACCTTCGGGTGGGCCTTTCTGCGTTTATACGATCCAGTCCGGCAAAAAAGGGCAAGGTGTCACCA
CCCTGCCCTTTTTCTTTAAAACCGAAAAGATTACTTCGCGTTATGCAGGCTTCCTCGCTCACTGACTCGC
TGCGCTCGGTCGTTCGGCTGCGGCGAGCGGTATCAGCTCACTCAAAGGCGGTAATACGGTTATCCACAGA
ATCAGGGGATAACGCAGGAAAGAACATGTGAGCAAAAGGCCAGCAAAAGGCCAGGAACCGTAAAAAGGCC
GCGTTGCTGGCGTTTTTCCACAGGCTCCGCCCCCCTGACGAGCATCACAAAAATCGACGCTCAAGTCAGA
GGTGGCGAAACCCGACAGGACTATAAAGATACCAGGCGTTTCCCCCTGGAAGCTCCCTCGTGCGCTCTCC
TGTTCCGACCCTGCCGCTTACCGGATACCTGTCCGCCTTTCTCCCTTCGGGAAGCGTGGCGCTTTCTCAT
AGCTCACGCTGTAGGTATCTCAGTTCGGTGTAGGTCGTTCGCTCCAAGCTGGGCTGTGTGCACGAACCCC
CCGTTCAGCCCGACCGCTGCGCCTTATCCGGTAACTATCGTCTTGAGTCCAACCCGGTAAGACACGACTT
ATCGCCACTGGCAGCAGCCACTGGTAACAGGATTAGCAGAGCGAGGTATGTAGGCGGTGCTACAGAGTTC
TTGAAGTGGTGGCCTAACTACGGCTACACTAGAAGAACAGTATTTGGTATCTGCGCTCTGCTGAAGCCAG
TTACCTTCGGAAAAAGAGTTGGTAGCTCTTGATCCGGCAAACAAACCACCGCTGGTAGCGGTGGTTTTTT
TGTTTGCAAGCAGCAGATTACGCGCAGAAAAAAAGGATCTCAAGAAGATCCTTTGATCTTTTCTACGGGG
TCTGACGCTCAGTGGAACGAAAACTCACGTTAAGGGATTTTGGTCATGAGATTATCAAAAAGGATCTTCA
CCTAGATCCTTTTAAATTAAAAATGAAGTTTTAAATCAATCTAAAGTATATATGAGTAAACTTGGTCTGA
CAGCTCGAGGCTTGGATTCTCACCAATAAAAAACGCCCGGCGGCAACCGAGCGTTCTGAACAAATCCAGA
TGGAGTTCTGAGGTCATTACTGGATCTATCAACAGGAGTCCAAACGTCGTCTCGCGAGACCGTAAACTTG
GTCTGACAGTTACCAATGCTTAATCAGTGAGGCACCTATCTCAGCGATCTGTCTATTTCGTTCATCCATA
GTTGCCTGACTCCCCGTCGTGTAGATAACTACGATACGGGAGGGCTTACCATCTGGCCCCAGTGCTGCAA
TGATACCGCGAGAACCACGCTCACCGGCTCCAGATTTATCAGCAATAAACCAGCCAGCCGGAAGGGCCGA
GCGCAGAAGTGGTCCTGCAACTTTATCCGCCTCCATCCAGTCTATTAATTGTTGCCGGGAAGCTAGAGTA
AGTAGTTCGCCAGTTAATAGTTTGCGCAACGTTGTTGCCATTGCTGCAGGCATCGTGGTGTCACGCTCGT
CGTTTGGTATGGCTTCATTCAGCTCCGGTTCCCAACGATCAAGGCGAGTTACATGATCCCCCATGTTGTG
CAAAAAAGCGGTTAGCTCCTTCGGTCCTCCGATCGTTGTCAGAAGTAAGTTGGCCGCAGTGTTATCACTC
ATGGTTATGGCAGCACTGCATAATTCTCTTACTGTCATGCCATCCGTAAGATGCTTTTCTGTGACTGGTG
AGTACTCAACCAAGTCATTCTGAGAATAGTGTATGCGGCGACCGAGTTGCTCTTGCCCGGCGTCAACACG
GGATAATACCGCGCCACATAGCAGAACTTTAAAAGTGCTCATCATTGGAAAACGTTCTTCGGGGCGAAAA
CTCTCAAGGATCTTACCGCTGTTGAGATCCAGTTCGATGTAACCCACTCGTGCACCCAACTGATCTTCAG
CATCTTTTACTTTCACCAGCGTTTCTGGGTGAGCAAAAACAGGAAGGCAAAATGCCGCAAAAAAGGGAAT
AAGGGCGACACGGAAATGTTGAATACTCATACTCTTCCTTTTTCAATATTATTGAAGCATTTATCAGGGT
TATTGTCTCATGAGCGGATACATATTTGAATGTATTTAGAAAAATAAACAAATAGGGGTTCCGCGCACAT
TTCCCCGAAAA
Features (pLannotate 1.2.2; 8 found; start..end, strand, type, name):
    187..882     +  CDS            mScarlet-I: mScarlet-I is a basic (constitutively fluorescent) red fluorescent protein published in 2016, derived from synthetic construct. It is reported to be a rapidly-maturing monomer with moderate acid sensitivity.
    894..965     +  terminator     rrnB T1 terminator: transcription terminator T1 from the E. coli rrnB gene
    981..1008    +  terminator     T7Te terminator: phage T7 early transcription terminator
   1023..1080    +  terminator     his operon terminator: This putative transcriptin terminator from the E. coli his operon has a 2-bp deletion introduced during synthesis. Its efficiency has not been determined.
   1275..1863    -  rep_origin     ori: high-copy-number ColE1/pMB1/pBR322/pUC origin of replication
   2046..2140    -  terminator     lambda t0 terminator: transcription terminator from phage lambda
   2183..3040    -  CDS            bla: BLAT_ECOLX - Experimental evidence at protein level: Swiss-Prot protein existence level 1. TEM-type are the most prevalent beta-lactamases in enterobacteria; they hydrolyze the beta-lactam bond in susceptible beta-lactam antibiotics, thus conferring resistance to penicillins and cephalosporins. TEM-3 and TEM-4 are capable of hydrolyzing cefotaxime and ceftazidime. TEM-5 is capable of hydrolyzing ceftazidime. TEM-6 is capable of hydrolyzing ceftazidime and aztreonam. TEM-8/CAZ-2, TEM- 16/CAZ-7 and TEM-24/CAZ-6 are markedly active against ceftazidime. IRT- 4 shows resistance to beta-lactamase in
   3041..3145    -  promoter       AmpR promoter: bla
