[The description below was written by a language model from this plasmid's Addgene catalogue record and pLannotate feature annotations shown in this document.]
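Description:
pLP5 is a small (about 3.2 kb) empty entry vector from a Golden Gate assembly toolbox developed for the lactic acid bacterium Lactiplantibacillus plantarum. Its stated role is to store "Level 0*" parts of the resistance-cassette class, that is, basic modules that can later be combined into higher-level constructs. It is catalogued as a bacterial expression backbone with no insert and is maintained in E. coli DH5alpha. Propagation relies on a ColE1/pMB1-type origin of replication. The feature annotation describes this origin as high-copy, whereas the catalogue entry lists the plasmid as low copy, and the record does not resolve this discrepancy. Selection is by ampicillin, through a TEM-type beta-lactamase gene (bla) driven by its own AmpR promoter and followed by a phage lambda t0 terminator.

The only other coding feature is mScarlet-I, a rapidly maturing monomeric red fluorescent protein, which the catalogue lists as the selectable marker. Downstream of it sit three transcription terminators in series (rrnB T1, T7Te and a his operon terminator), which insulate the cassette from the rest of the backbone. No promoter for mScarlet-I is annotated, and neither are any type IIS restriction sites, so the record does not state how the reporter is expressed or which enzyme is used for cloning. In Golden Gate entry vectors a reporter of this kind typically serves as a visual dropout marker, with colonies losing their colour when the part replaces the cassette. That use fits the stated purpose but is inferred rather than documented here. No replicon or marker for L. plantarum is annotated, consistent with a part-storage plasmid kept in E. coli.
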