Addgene plasmid #209960: pLP5
Purpose: (Empty Backbone) Entry vector to store Level 0* resistance cassette parts
Depositing lab: Thorsten Mascher. Depositing organization: Technische Universitaet Dresden. Publication: Development of a Golden Gate Assembly-Based Genetic Toolbox for Lactiplantibacillus plantarum and Its Application for Engineering Monoterpenoid Biosynthesis. Li X, Schönberg PY, Wucherpfennig T, Hinze C, Sulaj F, Henle T, Mascher T. ACS Synth Biol. 2024 Sep 20;13(9):2764-2779. doi: 10.1021/acssynbio.4c00075. Epub 2024 Sep 10. PubMed 39254046.
Backbone
  Vector backbone: pLP5
  Vector type: Bacterial Expression
  Selectable markers: mScarlet-I
Growth in bacteria
  Bacterial resistance: Ampicillin, 100 μg/mL
  Growth temperature: 37°C
  Growth strain: DH5alpha
  Copy number: Low Copy
Gene/Insert
  Gene/Insert name: None
Terms and licenses: Academic/Nonprofit Terms; Industry Terms: Not Available to Industry
How to cite: pLP5 was a gift from Thorsten Mascher (Addgene plasmid # 209960 ; http://n2t.net/addgene:209960 ; RRID:Addgene_209960)
